>Addgene plasmid #163451 | pLJC6-HK2-3xFLAG | addgene full sequence | sequence record 321908 | Addgene NGS Result
TACCTACAGCGTGAGCTATGAGAAAGCGCCACGCTTCCCGAAGGGAGAAAGGCGGACAGGTATCCGGTAA
GCGGCAGGGTCGGAACAGGAGAGCGCACGAGGGAGCTTCCAGGGGGAAACGCCTGGTATCTTTATAGTCC
TGTCGGGTTTCGCCACCTCTGACTTGAGCGTCGATTTTTGTGATGCTCGTCAGGGGGGCGGAGCCTATGG
AAAAACGCCAGCAACGCGGCCTTTTTACGGTTCCTGGCCTTTTGCTGGCCTTTTGCTCACATGTTCTTTC
CTGCGTTATCCCCTGATTCTGTGGATAACCGTATTACCGCCTTTGAGTGAGCTGATACCGCTCGCCGCAG
CCGAACGACCGAGCGCAGCGAGTCAGTGAGCGAGGAAGCGGAAGAGCGCCCAATACGCAAACCGCCTCTC
CCCGCGCGTTGGCCGATTCATTAATGCAGCTGGCACGACAGGTTTCCCGACTGGAAAGCGGGCAGTGAGC
GCAACGCAATTAATGTGAGTTAGCTCACTCATTAGGCACCCCAGGCTTTACACTTTATGCTTCCGGCTCG
TATGTTGTGTGGAATTGTGAGCGGATAACAATTTCACACAGGAAACAGCTATGACCATGATTACGCCAAG
CGCGCAATTAACCCTCACTAAAGGGAACAAAAGCTGGAGCTGCAAGCTTAATGTAGTCTTATGCAATACT
CTTGTAGTCTTGCAACATGGTAACGATGAGTTAGCAACATGCCTTACAAGGAGAGAAAAAGCACCGTGCA
TGCCGATTGGTGGAAGTAAGGTGGTACGATCGTGCCTTATTAGGAAGGCAACAGACGGGTCTGACATGGA
TTGGACGAACCACTGAATTGCCGCATTGCAGAGATATTGTATTTAAGTGCCTAGCTCGATACATAAACGG
GTCTCTCTGGTTAGACCAGATCTGAGCCTGGGAGCTCTCTGGCTAACTAGGGAACCCACTGCTTAAGCCT
CAATAAAGCTTGCCTTGAGTGCTTCAAGTAGTGTGTGCCCGTCTGTTGTGTGACTCTGGTAACTAGAGAT
CCCTCAGACCCTTTTAGTCAGTGTGGAAAATCTCTAGCAGTGGCGCCCGAACAGGGACTTGAAAGCGAAA
GGGAAACCAGAGGAGCTCTCTCGACGCAGGACTCGGCTTGCTGAAGCGCGCACGGCAAGAGGCGAGGGGC
GGCGACTGGTGAGTACGCCAAAAATTTTGACTAGCGGAGGCTAGAAGGAGAGAGATGGGTGCGAGAGCGT
CAGTATTAAGCGGGGGAGAATTAGATCGCGATGGGAAAAAATTCGGTTAAGGCCAGGGGGAAAGAAAAAA
TATAAATTAAAACATATAGTATGGGCAAGCAGGGAGCTAGAACGATTCGCAGTTAATCCTGGCCTGTTAG
AAACATCAGAAGGCTGTAGACAAATACTGGGACAGCTACAACCATCCCTTCAGACAGGATCAGAAGAACT
TAGATCATTATATAATACAGTAGCAACCCTCTATTGTGTGCATCAAAGGATAGAGATAAAAGACACCAAG
GAAGCTTTAGACAAGATAGAGGAAGAGCAAAACAAAAGTAAGACCACCGCACAGCAAGCAGCAGCTGATC
TTCAGACCTGGAGGAGGAGATATGAGGGACAATTGGAGAAGTGAATTATATAAATATAAAGTAGTAAAAA
TTGAACCATTAGGAGTAGCACCCACCAAGGCAAAGAGAAGAGTGGTGCAGAGAGAAAAAAGAGCAGTGGG
AATAGGAGCTTTGTTCCTTGGGTTCTTGGGAGCAGCAGGAAGCACTATGGGCGCAGCGTCAATGACGCTG
ACGGTACAGGCCAGACAATTATTGTCTGGTATAGTGCAGCAGCAGAACAATTTGCTGAGGGCTATTGAGG
CGCAACAGCATCTGTTGCAACTCACAGTCTGGGGCATCAAGCAGCTCCAGGCAAGAATCCTGGCTGTGGA
AAGATACCTAAAGGATCAACAGCTCCTGGGGATTTGGGGTTGCTCTGGAAAACTCATTTGCACCACTGCT
GTGCCTTGGAATGCTAGTTGGAGTAATAAATCTCTGGAACAGATTTGGAATCACACGACCTGGATGGAGT
GGGACAGAGAAATTAACAATTACACAAGCTTAATACACTCCTTAATTGAAGAATCGCAAAACCAGCAAGA
AAAGAATGAACAAGAATTATTGGAATTAGATAAATGGGCAAGTTTGTGGAATTGGTTTAACATAACAAAT
TGGCTGTGGTATATAAAATTATTCATAATGATAGTAGGAGGCTTGGTAGGTTTAAGAATAGTTTTTGCTG
TACTTTCTATAGTGAATAGAGTTAGGCAGGGATATTCACCATTATCGTTTCAGACCCACCTCCCAACCCC
GAGGGGACCCGACAGGCCCGAAGGAATAGAAGAAGAAGGTGGAGAGAGAGACAGAGACAGATCCATTCGA
TTAGTGAACGGATCTCGACGGTATCGATCACGAGACTAGCCTCGAGCGGGATCTGGCCTCCGCGCCGGGT
TTTGGCGCCTCCCGCGGGCGCCCCCCTCCTCACGGCGAGCGCTGCCACGTCAGACGAAGGGCGCAGCGAG
CGTCCTGATCCTTCCGCCCGGACGCTCAGGACAGCGGCCCGCTGCTCATAAGACTCGGCCTTAGAACCCC
AGTATCAGCAGAAGGACATTTTAGGACGGGACTTGGGTGACTCTAGGGCACTGGTTTTCTTTCCAGAGAG
CGGAACAGGCGAGGAAAAGTAGTCCCTTCTCGGCGATTCTGCGGAGGGATCTCCGTGGGGCGGTGAACGC
CGATGATTATATAAGGACGCGCCGGGTGTGGCACAGCTAGTTCCGTCGCAGCCGGGATTTGGGTCGCGGT
TCTTGTTTGTGGATCGCTGTGATCGTCACTTGGTGAGTAGCGGGCTGCTGGGCTGGCCGGGGCTTTCGTG
GCCGCCGGGCCGCTCGGTGGGACGGAAGCGTGTGGAGAGACCGCCAAGGGCTGTAGTCTGGGTCCGCGAG
CAAGGTTGCCCTGAACTGGGGGTTGGGGGGAGCGCAGCAAAATGGCGGCTGTTCCCGAGTCTTGAATGGA
AGACGCTTGTGAGGCGGGCTGTGAGGTCGTTGAAACAAGGTGGGGGGCATGGTGGGCGGCAAGAACCCAA
GGTCTTGAGGCCTTCGCTAATGCGGGAAAGCTCTTATTCGGGTGAGATGGGCTGGGGCACCATCTGGGGA
CCCTGACGTGAAGTTTGTCACTGACTGGAGAACTCGGTTTGTCGTCTGTTGCGGGGGCGGCAGTTATGGC
GGTGCCGTTGGGCAGTGCACCCGTACCTTTGGGAGCGCGCGCCCTCGTCGTGTCGTGACGTCACCCGTTC
TGTTGGCTTATAATGCAGGGTGGGGCCACCTGCCGGTAGGTGTGCGGTAGGCTTTTCTCCGTCGCAGGAC
GCAGGGTTCGGGCCTAGGGTAGGCTCTCCTGAATCGACAGGCGCCGGACCTCTGGTGAGGGGAGGGATAA
GTGAGGCGTCAGTTTCTTTGGTCGGTTTTATGTACCTATCTTCTTAAGTAGCTGAAGCTCCGGTTTTGAA
CTATGCGCTCGGGGTTGGCGAGTGTGTTTTGTGAAGTTTTTTAGGCACCTTTTGAAATGTAATCATTTGG
GTCAATATGTAATTTTCAGTGTTAGACTAGTAAATTGTCCGCTAAATTCTGGCCGTTTTTGGCTTTTTTG
TTAGACGAAGCGCTAGCGCTACCGGTTTAATTAACGGCAGGATGATTGCCTCGCATCTGCTTGCCTACTT
CTTCACGGAGCTCAACCATGACCAAGTGCAGAAGGTTGACCAGTATCTCTACCACATGCGCCTCTCTGAT
GAGACCCTCTTGGAGATCTCCAAACGCTTTCGGAAAGAAATGGAGAAAGGGCTTGGAGCCACCACTCACC
CTACTGCAGCAGTGAAGATGCTGCCCACCTTTGTGAGGTCCACTCCAGATGGGACAGAACACGGAGAGTT
CCTGGCTCTGGATCTTGGAGGGACCAACTTCCGTGTGCTTTGGGTGAAAGTAACGGACAATGGGCTCCAG
AAGGTGGAGATGGAGAATCAGATCTATGCCATCCCTGAGGACATCATGCGAGGCAGTGGCACCCAGCTGT
TTGACCACATTGCCGAATGCCTGGCTAACTTCATGGATAAGCTACAAATCAAAGACAAGAAGCTCCCACT
GGGTTTTACCTTCTCGTTCCCCTGCCACCAGACTAAACTAGACGAGAGTTTCCTGGTCTCATGGACCAAG
GGATTCAAGTCCAGTGGAGTGGAAGGCAGAGACGTTGTGGCTCTGATCCGGAAGGCCATCCAGAGGAGAG
GGGACTTTGATATCGACATTGTGGCTGTGGTGAATGACACAGTTGGGACCATGATGACCTGTGGTTATGA
TGACCACAACTGTGAGATTGGTCTCATTGTGGGCACGGGCAGCAACGCCTGCTACATGGAAGAGATGCGC
CACATCGACATGGTGGAAGGCGATGAGGGGCGGATGTGCATCAATATGGAGTGGGGGGCCTTCGGGGACG
ATGGCTCGCTCAACGACATTCGCACTGAGTTTGACCAGGAGATTGACATGGGCTCACTGAACCCGGGAAA
GCAACTGTTTGAGAAGATGATCAGTGGGATGTACATGGGGGAGCTGGTGAGGCTTATCCTGGTGAAGATG
GCCAAGGAGGAGCTGCTCTTTGGGGGGAAGCTCAGCCCAGAGCTTCTCAACACCGGTCGCTTTGAGACCA
AAGACATCTCAGACATTGAAGGGGAGAAGGATGGCATCCGGAAGGCCCGTGAGGTCCTGATGCGGTTGGG
CCTGGACCCGACTCAGGAGGACTGCGTGGCCACTCACCGGATCTGCCAGATCGTGTCCACACGCTCCGCC
AGCCTGTGCGCAGCCACCCTGGCCGCCGTGCTGCAGCGCATCAAGGAGAACAAAGGCGAGGAGCGGCTGC
GCTCTACTATTGGGGTCGACGGTTCCGTCTACAAGAAACACCCCCATTTTGCCAAGCGTCTACATAAGAC
CGTGCGGCGGCTGGTGCCCGGCTGCGATGTCCGCTTCCTCCGCTCCGAGGATGGCAGTGGCAAAGGTGCA
GCCATGGTGACAGCAGTGGCTTACCGGCTGGCCGATCAACACCGTGCCCGCCAGAAGACATTAGAGCATC
TGCAGCTGAGCCATGACCAGCTGCTGGAGGTCAAGAGGAGGATGAAGGTAGAAATGGAGCGAGGTCTGAG
CAAGGAGACTCATGCCAGTGCCCCCGTCAAGATGCTGCCCACCTACGTGTGTGCTACCCCGGACGGCACA
GAGAAAGGGGACTTCTTGGCCTTGGACCTTGGAGGAACAAATTTCCGGGTCCTGCTGGTCCGTGTTCGGA
ATGGGAAGTGGGGTGGAGTGGAGATGCACAACAAGATCTACGCCATCCCGCAGGAGGTCATGCACGGCAC
CGGGGACGAGCTCTTTGACCACATTGTCCAGTGCATCGCGGACTTCCTCGAGTACATGGGCATGAAGGGC
GTGTCCCTGCCTCTGGGTTTTACCTTCTCCTTCCCCTGCCAGCAGAACAGCCTGGACGAGAGCATCCTCC
TCAAGTGGACAAAAGGCTTCAAGGCATCTGGCTGCGAGGGCGAGGACGTGGTGACCCTGCTGAAGGAAGC
GATCCACCGGCGAGAGGAGTTTGACCTGGATGTGGTTGCTGTGGTGAACGACACAGTCGGAACTATGATG
ACCTGTGGCTTTGAAGACCCTCACTGTGAAGTTGGCCTCATTGTTGGCACGGGCAGCAATGCCTGCTACA
TGGAGGAGATGCGCAATGTGGAACTGGTGGAAGGAGAAGAGGGGCGGATGTGTGTGAACATGGAATGGGG
GGCCTTCGGGGACAATGGATGCCTAGATGACTTCCGCACAGAATTTGATGTGGCTGTGGATGAGCTTTCA
CTCAACCCGGGCAAGCAGAGGTTCGAGAAAATGATCAGTGGAATGTACCTGGGTGAGATTGTCCGTAACA
TTCTCATCGATTTCACCAAGCGTGGACTACTCTTCCGAGGCCGCATCTCAGAGCGGCTCAAGACAAGGGG
CATCTTTGAAACCAAGTTCTTGTCTCAGATTGAGAGTGACTGCCTGGCCCTGCTGCAAGTCCGAGCCATC
CTGCAACACTTAGGGCTTGAGAGCACCTGTGACGACAGCATCATTGTTAAGGAGGTGTGCACTGTGGTGG
CCCGGCGGGCAGCCCAGCTCTGTGGCGCAGGCATGGCCGCTGTGGTGGACAGGATACGAGAAAACCGTGG
GCTGGACGCTCTCAAAGTGACAGTGGGTGTGGATGGGACCCTCTACAAGCTACATCCTCACTTTGCCAAA
GTCATGCATGAGACAGTGAAGGACCTGGCTCCGAAATGTGATGTGTCTTTCCTGCAGTCAGAGGATGGCA
GCGGGAAGGGGGCGGCGCTCATCACTGCTGTGGCCTGCCGCATCCGTGAGGCTGGACAGCGAGGAGGAAG
TGCGGCCGCAGGCGACTACAAAGACCATGACGGTGATTATAAAGATCATGACATTGATTACAAGGATGAC
GATGACAAGTAATAAGAATTCTCGACCTCGAGACAAATGGCAGTATTCATCCACAATTTTAAAAGAAAAG
GGGGGATTGGGGGGTACAGTGCAGGGGAAAGAATAGTAGACATAATAGCAACAGACATACAAACTAAAGA
ATTACAAAAACAAATTACAAAAATTCAAAATTTTCGGGTTTATTACAGGGACAGCAGAGATCCACTTTGG
CCGCGGCTCGAGGGGGTTGGGGTTGCGCCTTTTCCAAGGCAGCCCTGGGTTTGCGCAGGGACGCGGCTGC
TCTGGGCGTGGTTCCGGGAAACGCAGCGGCGCCGACCCTGGGTCTCGCACATTCTTCACGTCCGTTCGCA
GCGTCACCCGGATCTTCGCCGCTACCCTTGTGGGCCCCCCGGCGACGCTTCCTGCTCCGCCCCTAAGTCG
GGAAGGTTCCTTGCGGTTCGCGGCGTGCCGGACGTGACAAACGGAAGCCGCACGTCTCACTAGTACCCTC
GCAGACGGACAGCGCCAGGGAGCAATGGCAGCGCGCCGACCGCGATGGGCTGTGGCCAATAGCGGCTGCT
CAGCAGGGCGCGCCGAGAGCAGCGGCCGGGAAGGGGCGGTGCGGGAGGCGGGGTGTGGGGCGGTAGTGTG
GGCCCTGTTCCTGCCCGCGCGGTGTTCCGCATTCTGCAAGCCTCCGGAGCGCACGTCGGCAGTCGGCTCC
CTCGTTGACCGAATCACCGACCTCTCTCCCCAGGGGGATCCATGGTTCCTTTGTCTCAAGAAGAATCCAC
CCTCATTGAAAGAGCAACGGCTACAATCAACAGCATCCCCATCTCTGAAGACTACAGCGTCGCCAGCGCA
GCTCTCTCTAGCGACGGCCGCATCTTCACTGGTGTCAATGTATATCATTTTACTGGGGGACCTTGTGCAG
AACTCGTGGTGCTGGGCACTGCTGCTGCTGCGGCAGCTGGCAACCTGACTTGTATCGTCGCGATCGGAAA
TGAGAACAGGGGCATCTTGAGCCCCTGCGGACGGTGCCGACAGGTGCTTCTCGATCTGCATCCTGGGATC
AAAGCCATAGTGAAGGACAGTGATGGACAGCCGACGGCAGTTGGGATTCGTGAATTGCTGCCCTCTGGTT
ATGTGTGGGAGGGCTAAGGTACCTTTAAGACCAATGACTTACAAGGCAGCTGTAGATCTTAGCCACTTTT
TAAAAGAAAAGGGGGGACTGGAAGGGCTAATTCACTCCCAACGAAGACAAGATCTGCTTTTTGCTTGTAC
TGGGTCTCTCTGGTTAGACCAGATCTGAGCCTGGGAGCTCTCTGGCTAACTAGGGAACCCACTGCTTAAG
CCTCAATAAAGCTTGCCTTGAGTGCTTCAAGTAGTGTGTGCCCGTCTGTTGTGTGACTCTGGTAACTAGA
GATCCCTCAGACCCTTTTAGTCAGTGTGGAAAATCTCTAGCAGTAGTAGTTCATGTCATCTTATTATTCA
GTATTTATAACTTGCAAAGAAATGAATATCAGAGAGTGAGAGGAACTTGTTTATTGCAGCTTATAATGGT
TACAAATAAAGCAATAGCATCACAAATTTCACAAATAAAGCATTTTTTTCACTGCATTCTAGTTGTGGTT
TGTCCAAACTCATCAATGTATCTTATCATGTCTGGCTCTAGCTATCCCGCCCCTAACTCCGCCCATCCCG
CCCCTAACTCCGCCCAGTTCCGCCCATTCTCCGCCCCATGGCTGACTAATTTTTTTTATTTATGCAGAGG
CCGAGGCCGCCTCGGCCTCTGAGCTATTCCAGAAGTAGTGAGGAGGCTTTTTTGGAGGCCTAGGGACGTA
CCCAATTCGCCCTATAGTGAGTCGTATTACGCGCGCTCACTGGCCGTCGTTTTACAACGTCGTGACTGGG
AAAACCCTGGCGTTACCCAACTTAATCGCCTTGCAGCACATCCCCCTTTCGCCAGCTGGCGTAATAGCGA
AGAGGCCCGCACCGATCGCCCTTCCCAACAGTTGCGCAGCCTGAATGGCGAATGGG
[124 nt withheld, positions 8597-8720]
C
[91 nt withheld, positions 8722-8812]
A
[49 nt withheld, positions 8814-8862]
CCTTTGACGTTGGAGTCCACGTTCTTT
[37 nt withheld, positions 8890-8926]
ACCCTATCTCGGTCTATTCTTTTGATTTATAAGGGATTTTGCCGATTTCGGCCTATTGGTTAAAAAATGA
GCTGATTTAACAAAAATTTAACGCGAATTTTAACAAAATATTAACGCTTACAATTTAGGTGGCACTTTTC
GGGGAAATGTGCGCGGAACCCCTATTTGTTTATTTTTCTAAATACATTCAAATATGTATCCGCTCATGAG
ACAATAACCCTGATAAATGCTTCAATAATATTGAAAAAGGAAGAGTATGAGTATTCAACATTTCCGTGTC
GCCCTTATTCCCTTTTTTGCGGCATTTTGCCTTCCTGTTTTTGCTCACCCAGAAACGCTGGTGAAAGTAA
AAGATGCTGAAGATCAGTTGGGTGCACGAGTGGGTTACATCGAACTGGATCTCAACAGCGGTAAGATCCT
TGAGAGTTTTCGCCCCGAAGAACGTTTTCCAATGATGAGCACTTTTAAAGTTCTGCTATGTGGCGCGGTA
TTATCCCGTATTGACGCCGGGCAAGAGCAACTCGGTCGCCGCATACACTATTCTCAGAATGACTTGGTTG
AGTACTCACCAGTCACAGAAAAGCATCTTACGGATGGCATGACAGTAAGAGAATTATGCAGTGCTGCCAT
AACCATGAGTGATAACACTGCGGCCAACTTACTTCTGACAACGATCGGAGGACCGAAGGAGCTAACCGCT
TTTTTGCACAACATGGGGGATCATGTAACTCGCCTTGATCGTTGGGAACCGGAGCTGAATGAAGCCATAC
CAAACGACGAGCGTGACACCACGATGCCTGTAGCAATGGCAACAACGTTGCGCAAACTATTAACTGGCGA
ACTACTTACTCTAGCTTCCCGGCAACAATTAATAGACTGGATGGAGGCGGATAAAGTTGCAGGACCACTT
CTGCGCTCGGCCCTTCCGGCTGGCTGGTTTATTGCTGATAAATCTGGAGCCGGTGAGCGTGGGTCTCGCG
GTATCATTGCAGCACTGGGGCCAGATGGTAAGCCCTCCCGTATCGTAGTTATCTACACGACGGGGAGTCA
GGCAACTATGGATGAACGAAATAGACAGATCGCTGAGATAGGTGCCTCACTGATTAAGCATTGGTAACTG
TCAGACCAAGTTTACTCATATATACTTTAGATTGATTTAAAACTTCATTTTTAATTTAAAAGGATCTAGG
TGAAGATCCTTTTTGATAATCTCATGACCAAAATCCCTTAACGTGAGTTTTCGTTCCACTGAGCGTCAGA
CCCCGTAGAAAAGATCAAAGGATCTTCTTGAGATCCTTTTTTTCTGCGCGTAATCTGCTGCTTGCAAACA
AAAAAACCACCGCTACCAGCGGTGGTTTGTTTGCCGGATCAAGAGCTACCAACTCTTTTTCCGAAGGTAA
CTGGCTTCAGCAGAGCGCAGATACCAAATACTGTTCTTCTAGTGTAGCCGTAGTTAGGCCACCACTTCAA
GAACTCTGTAGCACCGCCTACATACCTCGCTCTGCTAATCCTGTTACCAGTGGCTGCTGCCAGTGGCGAT
AAGTCGTGTCTTACCGGGTTGGACTCAAGACGATAGTTACCGGATAAGGCGCAGCGGTCGGGCTGAACGG
GGGGTTCGTGCACACAGCCCAGCTTGGAGCGAACGACCTACACCGAACTGAGA
Features (pLannotate 1.2.2; 27 found; start..end, strand, type, name):
    396..488     +  CDS            lacI (fragment): lac repressor; lacI; The lac repressor binds to the lac operator to inhibit transcription in E. coli. This inhibition can be relieved by adding lactose or isopropyl-β-D-thiogalactopyranoside (IPTG).
    501..522     +  protein_bind   CAP binding site: CAP binding activates transcription in the presence of cAMP. E. coli catabolite activator protein
    537..567     +  promoter       lac promoter: promoter for the E. coli lac operon
    575..591     +  protein_bind   lac operator: The lac repressor binds to the lac operator to inhibit transcription in E. coli. This inhibition can be relieved by adding lactose or isopropyl-β-D-thiogalactopyranoside (IPTG). lac repressor encoded by lacI
    636..654     +  promoter       T3 promoter: promoter for bacteriophage T3 RNA polymerase
    682..908     +  promoter       RSV promoter: Rous sarcoma virus enhancer/promoter
    909..1089    +  LTR            5' LTR (truncated): truncated 5' long terminal repeat (LTR) from HIV-1
   1136..1261    +  misc_feature   HIV-1 Ψ: packaging signal of human immunodeficiency virus type 1
   1245..1608    +  CDS            HIV-1 gag (fragment): gag protein from human immunodeficiency virus 1; gag
   1754..1987    +  misc_feature   RRE: The Rev response element (RRE) of HIV-1 allows for Rev-dependent mRNA export from the nucleus to the cytoplasm.
   2364..2464    +  CDS            Rev (fragment): human immunodeficiency virus 1 (HIV-1) Rev protein; rev; enhances nuclear export of unspliced and incompletely spliced viral mRNAs
   2505..3716    +  promoter       UbC promoter: human ubiquitin C promoter
   3752..6502    +  CDS            HK2: HXK2_HUMAN - Experimental evidence at protein level: Swiss-Prot protein existence level 1. Catalyzes the phosphorylation of hexose, such as D-glucose and D-fructose, to hexose 6-phosphate (D-glucose 6-phosphate and D- fructose 6-phosphate, respectively) (PubMed:23185017, PubMed:26985301, PubMed:29298880). Mediates the initial step of glycolysis by catalyzing phosphorylation of D-glucose to D-glucose 6-phosphate (PubMed:29298880). Plays a key role in maintaining the integrity of the outer mitochondrial membrane by preventing the release of apoptogenic molecules from the intermembrane space and
   6524..6589    +  CDS            3xFLAG: three tandem FLAG® epitope tags, followed by an enterokinase cleavage site
   6637..6754    +  misc_feature   cPPT/CTS: central polypurine tract and central termination sequence of HIV-1
   6803..7313    +  promoter       hPGK promoter: human phosphoglycerate kinase 1 promoter
   7328..7717    +  CDS            BSD: blasticidin S deaminase; Aspergillus terreus BSD; confers resistance to blasticidin
   7710..7787    +  CDS            nef (fragment): NEF_HV1Z2 - Experimental evidence at protein level: Swiss-Prot protein existence level 1. Extracellular Nef protein targets CD4(+) T-lymphocytes for apoptosis by interacting with CXCR4 surface receptors. From Human immunodeficiency virus type 1 group M subtype D (isolate Z2/CDC-Z34) (HIV-1).
   7789..8022    +  LTR            3' LTR (ΔU3): self-inactivating 3' long terminal repeat (LTR) from HIV-1
   8094..8215    +  polyA_signal   SV40 poly(A) signal: SV40 polyadenylation signal
   8255..8390    +  rep_origin     SV40 ori: SV40 origin of replication
   8411..8429    -  promoter       T7 promoter: promoter for bacteriophage T7 RNA polymerase
   8437..8592    +  CDS            lacZα (fragment): LacZα fragment of β-galactosidase; lacZ fragment
   8597..9025    +  rep_origin     f1 ori (sequence partly withheld): f1 bacteriophage origin of replication; arrow indicates direction of (+) strand synthesis
   9078..9182    +  promoter       AmpR promoter: bla
   9183..10043   +  CDS            AmpR: β-lactamase; bla; confers resistance to ampicillin, carbenicillin, and related antibiotics
  10214..213     +  rep_origin     ori (across the origin): high-copy-number ColE1/pMB1/pBR322/pUC origin of replication
