[The description below was written by a language model from this plasmid's Addgene catalogue record and pLannotate feature annotations shown in this document.]
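Description:
pLJC6-HK2-3xFLAG is a lentiviral mammalian expression plasmid of about 10.6 kb, built on the pLJC6 backbone for stable overexpression of human hexokinase 2 (HK2). In bacteria it is maintained through a high-copy ColE1/pUC-type origin and selected with ampicillin via the β-lactamase gene. The backbone also carries an f1 origin, an SV40 origin and residual lac and T3/T7 promoter elements from its cloning-vector ancestry. The viral portion has a third-generation, self-inactivating layout. An RSV promoter drives a truncated HIV-1 5' LTR, followed by the Ψ packaging signal with a gag fragment, the Rev response element, a cPPT/CTS element and a ΔU3 3' LTR, with an SV40 polyadenylation signal downstream. This arrangement allows the genomic RNA to be packaged when helper functions are supplied in trans, while the integrated provirus lacks LTR promoter activity.

Between the LTRs, the human ubiquitin C (UbC) promoter drives the HK2 coding sequence, cloned between PacI and NotI sites and fused at its C terminus to a 3xFLAG epitope for detection or immunoprecipitation. In this construct the cPPT/CTS lies downstream of the HK2 cassette. It is followed by a separate human PGK promoter driving blasticidin S deaminase, so transduced cells can be selected with blasticidin. HK2 catalyses the phosphorylation of glucose to glucose 6-phosphate, the first step of glycolysis. The insert carries seven silent mutations that abolish recognition by a specific HK2-targeting sgRNA, plus three additional silent changes. This makes the cDNA suitable for re-expression or rescue experiments in cells where endogenous HK2 has been disrupted by CRISPR, consistent with the construct's origin in a study of CRISPR screens for conditionally essential genes.
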