Addgene plasmid #163451: pLJC6-HK2-3xFLAG
Purpose: lentiviral overexpression vector for human HK2
Depositing lab: Jason Cantor. Depositing organization: Morgridge Institute for Research. Publication: CRISPR screens in physiologic medium reveal conditionally essential genes in human cells. Rossiter NJ, Huggler KS, Adelmann CH, Keys HR, Soens RW, Sabatini DM, Cantor JR. Cell Metab. 2021 Feb 23. pii: S1550-4131(21)00061-9. doi: 10.1016/j.cmet.2021.02.005. PubMed 33651980.
Backbone
  Vector backbone: pLJC6
  Vector type: Mammalian Expression, Lentiviral
  Selectable markers: Blasticidin
Growth in bacteria
  Bacterial resistance: Ampicillin, 100 μg/mL
  Growth temperature: 37°C
  Growth strain: NEB Stable
  Copy number: High Copy
Gene/Insert
  Gene/Insert name: HK2
  Species: H. sapiens (human)
  Mutation: See: comments
  Entrez Gene: HK2 (a.k.a. HKII, HXK2)
  Promoter: Ubc
  Tag / fusion protein: 3xFLAG (C terminal on insert)
  Cloning method: Restriction Enzyme; 5′ cloning site PacI (not destroyed); 3′ cloning site NotI (not destroyed)
  Sequencing primers: 5′ GTAAATTGTCCGCTAAATTCTGGC; 3′ CCCTTTTCTTTTAAAATTGTGGATGAATACTGCC
Terms and licenses: Academic/Nonprofit Terms; Industry Terms: Not Available to Industry
Depositor comments: Insert contains 7 silent mutations introduced to abolish recognition by sgHK2_2; further contains the following silent mutations: T768C, C2076T, C2208G
How to cite: pLJC6-HK2-3xFLAG was a gift from Jason Cantor (Addgene plasmid # 163451 ; http://n2t.net/addgene:163451 ; RRID:Addgene_163451)
