>Addgene plasmid #163451 | pLJC6-HK2-3xFLAG | depositor partial sequence | sequence record 317241 | insert
ATGATTGCCTCGCATCTGCTTGCCTACTTCTTCACGGAGCTCAACCATGACCAAGTGCAGAAGGTTGACC
AGTATCTCTACCACATGCGCCTCTCTGATGAGACCCTCTTGGAGATCTCCAAACGCTTTCGGAAAGAAAT
GGAGAAAGGGCTTGGAGCCACCACTCACCCTACTGCAGCAGTGAAGATGCTGCCCACCTTTGTGAGGTCC
ACTCCAGATGGGACAGAACACGGAGAGTTCCTGGCTCTGGATCTTGGAGGGACCAACTTCCGTGTGCTTT
GGGTGAAAGTAACGGACAATGGGCTCCAGAAGGTGGAGATGGAGAATCAGATCTATGCCATCCCTGAGGA
CATCATGCGAGGCAGTGGCACCCAGCTGTTTGACCACATTGCCGAATGCCTGGCTAACTTCATGGATAAG
CTACAAATCAAAGACAAGAAGCTCCCACTGGGTTTTACCTTCTCGTTCCCCTGCCACCAGACTAAACTAG
ACGAGAGTTTCCTGGTCTCATGGACCAAGGGATTCAAGTCCAGTGGAGTGGAAGGCAGAGACGTTGTGGC
TCTGATCCGGAAGGCCATCCAGAGGAGAGGGGACTTTGATATCGACATTGTGGCTGTGGTGAATGACACA
GTTGGGACCATGATGACCTGTGGTTATGATGACCACAACTGTGAGATTGGTCTCATTGTGGGCACGGGCA
GCAACGCCTGCTACATGGAAGAGATGCGCCACATCGACATGGTGGAAGGCGATGAGGGGCGGATGTGCAT
CAATATGGAGTGGGGGGCCTTCGGGGACGATGGCTCGCTCAACGACATTCGCACTGAGTTTGACCAGGAG
ATTGACATGGGCTCACTGAACCCGGGAAAGCAACTGTTTGAGAAGATGATCAGTGGGATGTACATGGGGG
AGCTGGTGAGGCTTATCCTGGTGAAGATGGCCAAGGAGGAGCTGCTCTTTGGGGGGAAGCTCAGCCCAGA
GCTTCTCAACACCGGTCGCTTTGAGACCAAAGACATCTCAGACATTGAAGGGGAGAAGGATGGCATCCGG
AAGGCCCGTGAGGTCCTGATGCGGTTGGGCCTGGACCCGACTCAGGAGGACTGCGTGGCCACTCACCGGA
TCTGCCAGATCGTGTCCACACGCTCCGCCAGCCTGTGCGCAGCCACCCTGGCCGCCGTGCTGCAGCGCAT
CAAGGAGAACAAAGGCGAGGAGCGGCTGCGCTCTACTATTGGGGTCGACGGTTCCGTCTACAAGAAACAC
CCCCATTTTGCCAAGCGTCTACATAAGACCGTGCGGCGGCTGGTGCCCGGCTGCGATGTCCGCTTCCTCC
GCTCCGAGGATGGCAGTGGCAAAGGTGCAGCCATGGTGACAGCAGTGGCTTACCGGCTGGCCGATCAACA
CCGTGCCCGCCAGAAGACATTAGAGCATCTGCAGCTGAGCCATGACCAGCTGCTGGAGGTCAAGAGGAGG
ATGAAGGTAGAAATGGAGCGAGGTCTGAGCAAGGAGACTCATGCCAGTGCCCCCGTCAAGATGCTGCCCA
CCTACGTGTGTGCTACCCCGGACGGCACAGAGAAAGGGGACTTCTTGGCCTTGGACCTTGGAGGAACAAA
TTTCCGGGTCCTGCTGGTCCGTGTTCGGAATGGGAAGTGGGGTGGAGTGGAGATGCACAACAAGATCTAC
GCCATCCCGCAGGAGGTCATGCACGGCACCGGGGACGAGCTCTTTGACCACATTGTCCAGTGCATCGCGG
ACTTCCTCGAGTACATGGGCATGAAGGGCGTGTCCCTGCCTCTGGGTTTTACCTTCTCCTTCCCCTGCCA
GCAGAACAGCCTGGACGAGAGCATCCTCCTCAAGTGGACAAAAGGCTTCAAGGCATCTGGCTGCGAGGGC
GAGGACGTGGTGACCCTGCTGAAGGAAGCGATCCACCGGCGAGAGGAGTTTGACCTGGATGTGGTTGCTG
TGGTGAACGACACAGTCGGAACTATGATGACCTGTGGCTTTGAAGACCCTCACTGTGAAGTTGGCCTCAT
TGTTGGCACGGGCAGCAATGCCTGCTACATGGAGGAGATGCGCAATGTGGAACTGGTGGAAGGAGAAGAG
GGGCGGATGTGTGTGAACATGGAATGGGGGGCCTTCGGGGACAATGGATGCCTAGATGACTTCCGCACAG
AATTTGATGTGGCTGTGGATGAGCTTTCACTCAACCCGGGCAAGCAGAGGTTCGAGAAAATGATCAGTGG
AATGTACCTGGGTGAGATTGTCCGTAACATTCTCATCGATTTCACCAAGCGTGGACTACTCTTCCGAGGC
CGCATCTCAGAGCGGCTCAAGACAAGGGGCATCTTTGAAACCAAGTTCTTGTCTCAGATTGAGAGTGACT
GCCTGGCCCTGCTGCAAGTCCGAGCCATCCTGCAACACTTAGGGCTTGAGAGCACCTGTGACGACAGCAT
CATTGTTAAGGAGGTGTGCACTGTGGTGGCCCGGCGGGCAGCCCAGCTCTGTGGCGCAGGCATGGCCGCT
GTGGTGGACAGGATACGAGAAAACCGTGGGCTGGACGCTCTCAAAGTGACAGTGGGTGTGGATGGGACCC
TCTACAAGCTACATCCTCACTTTGCCAAAGTCATGCATGAGACAGTGAAGGACCTGGCTCCGAAATGTGA
TGTGTCTTTCCTGCAGTCAGAGGATGGCAGCGGGAAGGGGGCGGCGCTCATCACTGCTGTGGCCTGCCGC
ATCCGTGAGGCTGGACAGCGAGGAGGAAGTGCGGCCGCAGGCGACTACAAAGACCATGACGGTGATTATA
AAGATCATGACATTGATTACAAGGATGACGATGACAAGTAATAA
